Addgene plasmid #55540: mTurquoise-Caveolin-C-10
Purpose: Localization: Membrane, Excitation: 434, Emission: 474
Depositing lab: Michael Davidson. Depositing organization: Florida State University, Tallahassee.
Backbone
  Vector backbone: mTurquoise-C1
  Backbone size w/o insert (bp): 4750
  Vector type: Mammalian Expression
  Selectable markers: Neomycin (select with G418)
Growth in bacteria
  Bacterial resistance: Kanamycin, 50 μg/mL
  Growth temperature: 37°C
  Growth strain: DH5alpha
  Copy number: High Copy
Gene/Insert
  Gene/Insert name: Caveolin (alt name: NM_001753)
  Species: H. sapiens (human)
  Entrez Gene: CAV1 (a.k.a. BSCL3, CGL3, LCCNS, MSTP085, PPH3, VIP21)
  Promoter: CMV
  Tag / fusion protein: mTurquoise (N terminal on backbone)
  Cloning method: Unknown
  Sequencing primers: 5′ CMV-F; 3′ SV40pA-R
Terms and licenses: Academic/Nonprofit Terms; Industry Terms
Depositor comments: . Excitation = 434; Emission = 474
How to cite: mTurquoise-Caveolin-C-10 was a gift from Michael Davidson (Addgene plasmid # 55540 ; http://n2t.net/addgene:55540 ; RRID:Addgene_55540)
