[The description below was written by a language model from this plasmid's Addgene catalogue record.]
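Description:
mTurquoise-Caveolin-C-10 is a mammalian expression plasmid built on the mTurquoise-C1 backbone (about 4.75 kb without the insert), a C1-style fluorescent protein fusion vector in which the fluorescent protein sits upstream of the cloning site. It is maintained as a high-copy plasmid in E. coli under kanamycin selection. It also carries a neomycin resistance marker, so transfected mammalian cells can be selected with G418 to make stable lines. No feature table accompanies the record, so the specific origin of replication and the promoters driving the resistance cassette are not stated. The use of an SV40 polyA reverse sequencing primer implies an SV40 polyadenylation signal downstream of the insert.

The payload is human caveolin-1 (CAV1), the main structural protein of caveolae, expressed from the strong constitutive CMV promoter. mTurquoise, a cyan fluorescent protein, is fused to the N terminus of caveolin and comes from the backbone. The "C-10" in the name probably refers to the C-type vector configuration and a 10-residue linker between the two proteins, but the record does not say so, and the cloning method is listed as unknown.

The stated purpose is to serve as a membrane localization marker, with excitation at 434 nm and emission at 474 nm. The construct suits live- or fixed-cell fluorescence imaging of caveolin-containing membrane domains. Its cyan emission allows it to be combined with spectrally distinct fluorescent fusions in multicolour experiments, or used as a donor alongside yellow acceptors.
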