>Addgene plasmid #55540 | mTurquoise-Caveolin-C-10 | depositor partial sequence | sequence record 85948 | insert sequence
CTAGCGCTACCGGTCGCCACCATGGTGAGCAAGGGCGAGGAGCTGTTCACCGGGGTGGTGCCCATCCTGG
TCGAGCTGGACGGCGACGTAAACGGCCACAAGTTCAGCGTGTCCGGCGAGGGCGAGGGCGATGCCACCTA
CGGCAAGCTGACCCTGAAGTTCATCTGCACCACCGGCAAGCTGCCCGTGCCCTGGCCCACCCTCGTGACC
ACCCTGTCCTGGGGCGTGCAGTGCTTCGCCCGCTACCCCGACCACATGAAGCAGCACGACTTCTTCAAGT
CCGCCATGCCCGAAGGCTACGTCCAGGAGCGCACCATCTTCTTCAAGGACGACGGCAACTACAAGACCCG
CGCCGAGGTGAAGTTCGAGGGCGACACCCTGGTGAACCGCATCGAGCTGAAGGGCATCGACTTCAAGGAG
GACGGCAACATCCTGGGGCACAAGCTGGAGTACAACTACATCAGCGACAACGTCTATATCACCGCCGACA
AGCAGAAGAACGGCATCAAGGCCAACTTCAAGATCCGCCACAACATCGAGGACGGCGGCGTGCAGCTCGC
CGACCACTACCAGCAGAACACCCCCATCGGCGACGGCCCCGTGCTGCTGCCCGACAACCACTACCTGAGC
ACCCAGTCCAAGCTGAGCAAAGACCCCAACGAGAAGCGCGATCACATGGTCCTGCTGGAGTTCGTGACCG
CCGCCGGGATCACTCTCGGCATGGACGAGCTGTACAAGTCCGGACTCAGATCTGGCAGCAGTGGAGGTTC
TGGGGGCAAATACGTAGACTCGGAGGGACATCTCTACACCGTTCCCATCCGGGAACAGGGCAACATCTAC
AAGCCCAACAACAAGGCCATGGCAGACGAGCTGAGCGAGAAGCAAGTGTACGACGCGCACACCAAGGAGA
TCGACCTGGTCAACCGCGACCCTAAACACCTCAACGATGACGTGGTCAAGATTGACTTTGAAGATGTGAT
TGCAGAACCAGAAGGGACACACAGTTTTGACGGCATTTGGAAGGCCAGCTTCACCACCTTCACTGTGACG
AAATACTGGTTTTACCGCTTGCTGTCTGCCCTCTTTGGCATCCCGATGGCACTCATCTGGGGCATTTACT
TCGCCATTCTCTCTTTCCTGCACATCTGGGCAGTTGTACCATGCATTAAGAGCTTCCTGATTGAGATTCA
GTGCATCAGCCGTGTCTATTCCATCTACGTCCACACCGTCTGTGACCCACTCTTTGAAGCTGTTGGGAAA
ATATTCAGCAATGTCCGCATCAACTTGCAGAAAGAAATATAAGAATTCTGCAGTCGACGGTACCGCGGGC
CCGGGATCCACCGGATCTAGATAACTGATCATAATCAGCCAT
