>Addgene plasmid #55540 | mTurquoise-Caveolin-C-10 | addgene partial sequence | sequence record 110432 | EGFP-C 5'-CATGGTCCTGCTGGAGTTCGTG-3'
GAGCTGTACAAGTCCGGACTCAGATCTGGCAGCAGTGGAGGTTCTGGGGGCAAATACGTAGACTCGGAGG
GACATCTCTACACCGTTCCCATCCGGGAACAGGGCAACATCTACAAGCCCAACAACAAGGCCATGGCAGA
CGAGCTGAGCGAGAAGCAAGTGTACGACGCGCACACCAAGGAGATCGACCTGGTCAACCGCGACCCTAAA
CACCTCAACGATGACGTGGTCAAGATTGACTTTGAAGATGTGATTGCAGAACCAGAAGGGACACACAGTT
TTGACGGCATTTGGAAGGCCAGCTTCACCACCTTCACTGTGACGAAATACTGGTTTTACCGCTTGCTGTC
TGCCCTCTTTGGCATCCCGATGGCACTCATCTGGGGCATTTACTTCGCCATTCTCTCTTTCCTGCACATC
TGGGCAGTTGTACCATGCATTAAGAGCTTCCTGATTGAGATTCAGTGCATCAGCCGTGTCTATTCCATCT
ACGTCCACACCGTCTGTGACCCACTCTTTGAAGCTGTTGGGAAAATATTCAGCAATGTCCGCATCAACTT
GCAGAAAGAAATATAAGAATTCTGCAGTCGACGGTACCGCGGGCCCGGGATCCACCGGATCTAGATAACT
GATCATAATCAGCCATACCACATTTGTAGAGGTTTTACTTGCTTTAAAAAACCTCCCACACCTCCCCCTG
AACCTGAAACATAAAATGAATGCAATTGTTGTTGTTAACTTGTTTATTGCAGCTTATAATGGTTACAAAT
AAAGCAATAGCATCACAAATTTCACAAATAAAGCATTTTTTTCACTGCATTCTAGTTGTGGTTT
